>Addgene plasmid #26277 | pBRPyCAG-hKlf2-DsRed-Ip | addgene partial sequence | sequence record 32383 | 26277 with pCAG-F
TATAGCATACATTATACGAAGTTATCTCGAAATTCGGCACCAGGCCTGCCCGCGCCCCGACCAGCCCGGC
CTCGGGCAGCCACTCACCGGTGTCCCCGTCCGCGTCCTTCCTCCCCGGGTCCCGGCCATGGCGCTGAGTG
AACCCATCCTGCCGTCCTTCTCCACTTTCGCCAGCCCGTGCCGCGAGCGCGGCCTGCAGGAGCGCTGGCC
GCGCGCCGAACCCGAGTCCGGCGGCACCGACGACGACCTCAACAGCGTGCTGGACTTCATCCTGTCCATG
GGGCTGGATGGCCTGGGCGCCGAGGCCGCCCCGGAGCCGCCGCCGCCGCCCCCGCCGCCTGCGTTCTATT
ACCCCGAACCCGGCGCGCCCCCGCCCTACAGCGCCCCCGCGGGTGGCCTGGTGTCTGAGCTGCTGCGACC
CGAGCTGGATGCGCCGCCGGGGCCCGCACTGCACGGCCGCTTTCTGCTGGCGCCGCCCGGCCGCCTGGTC
AAGGCCGAGCCCCCTGAAGCGGACGGCGGCGGCGGCTACGGCTGCGCCCCCGGGCTGACCCGTGGACCGC
GCGGCCTCAAGCGCGAGGGCGCCCCGGGCCCGGCGGCTTCGTGCATGCGAGGTCCCGGGGGCCGCCCCCC
GCCGCCGCCCGACACACCGCCGCTCAGCCCCGACGGCCCCGCGCGCCTGCCCGCGCCCGGTCCGCGCGCC
TCCTTCCCGCCGCCTTTCGGTGGCCCTGGTTTCGGCGCGCCCGGGCCCGGCCTGCATTACGCGCCGCCTG
CGCCCCCAGCCTTC
