[The description below was written by a language model from this plasmid's Addgene catalogue record.]
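Description:
pBRPyCAG-hKlf2-DsRed-Ip is a mammalian expression plasmid carrying the full-length human KLF2 (LKLF) cDNA, an insert of about 1.7 kb placed in a backbone of roughly 8 kb recorded as pBRYCAG-floxStop dsRED-IresPuro. The cDNA was introduced by blunt ligation between XhoI and NotI sites, both of which were destroyed in the process. In bacteria the plasmid is maintained at high copy number under ampicillin selection. Puromycin is the selectable marker in mammalian cells.

No feature table accompanies the record, so the internal layout can only be inferred from the plasmid and backbone names. These suggest a CAG promoter (the strong, broadly active CMV enhancer/chicken beta-actin hybrid) driving the transgene, a DsRed red fluorescent reporter, and an IRES-linked puromycin resistance gene ("Ip"), which would let drug selection be coupled to expression from the same transcript. The backbone name also refers to a floxed stop element. The record does not say whether this element is retained, whether KLF2 replaced it, or how KLF2 and DsRed are arranged relative to one another. The "Py" in the name may point to a polyoma-derived element of the kind used in episomal pPyCAG-type vectors, but this is not documented in the fields given.

KLF2 is a Krüppel-like zinc-finger transcription factor associated with the pluripotency network. The plasmid was deposited alongside a study describing human embryonic stem cells with biological and epigenetic features resembling those of mouse ESCs. This is consistent with its use for constitutive, selectable KLF2 expression in human pluripotent cells.
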