Addgene plasmid #26277: pBRPyCAG-hKlf2-DsRed-Ip
Depositing lab: Rudolf Jaenisch. Depositing organization: Whitehead Institute for Biomedical Research. Publication: Human embryonic stem cells with biological and epigenetic characteristics similar to those of mouse ESCs. Hanna J, Cheng AW, Saha K, Kim J, Lengner CJ, Soldner F, Cassady JP, Muffat J, Carey BW, Jaenisch R. Proc Natl Acad Sci U S A. 2010 May 18. 107(20):9222-7. 10.1073/pnas.1004584107 PubMed 20442331.
Backbone
  Vector backbone: pBRYCAG-floxStop dsRED-IresPuro
  Backbone size w/o insert (bp): 8050
  Vector type: Mammalian Expression
  Selectable markers: Puromycin
Growth in bacteria
  Bacterial resistance: Ampicillin, 100 μg/mL
  Growth temperature: 37°C
  Growth strain: DH5alpha
  Copy number: High Copy
Gene/Insert
  Gene/Insert name: Klf2
  Species: H. sapiens (human)
  Insert size (bp): 1700
  Entrez Gene: KLF2 (a.k.a. LKLF)
  Cloning method: Restriction Enzyme; 5′ cloning site XhoI (destroyed during cloning); 3′ cloning site NotI (destroyed during cloning)
  Sequencing primers: 5′ gtccccttctccctctccagcctcgg
Terms and licenses: Academic/Nonprofit Terms; Industry Terms: Not Available to Industry
Depositor comments: Full length cDNA cloned by blunt ligation
How to cite: pBRPyCAG-hKlf2-DsRed-Ip was a gift from Rudolf Jaenisch (Addgene plasmid # 26277 ; http://n2t.net/addgene:26277 ; RRID:Addgene_26277)
